Addgene plasmid #114019: pUC-L3L2
Purpose: Create Entry clones for Gateway LR reactions through simple restriction enzyme based cloning
Depositing lab: Christopher Grefen. Depositing organization: Eberhard Karls Universitaet Tuebingen.
Backbone
  Vector backbone: pUC57
  Vector type: Gateway
Growth in bacteria
  Bacterial resistance: Chloramphenicol and Ampicillin, 25 & 100 μg/mL
  Growth temperature: 37°C
  Growth strain: ccdB Survival
  Copy number: High Copy
Gene/Insert
  Gene/Insert name: ccdB gene, Chloramphenicol resistance gene
  Cloning method: Restriction Enzyme; 5′ cloning site unknown (unknown if destroyed); 3′ cloning site unknown (unknown if destroyed)
  Sequencing primers: 5′ M13-forward 5'-TGTAAAACGACGGCCAGT-3'; 3′ M13-reverse 5'-CAGGAAACAGCTATGACC-3'
Terms and licenses: Academic/Nonprofit Terms; Industry Terms: Not Available to Industry
How to cite: pUC-L3L2 was a gift from Christopher Grefen (Addgene plasmid # 114019 ; http://n2t.net/addgene:114019 ; RRID:Addgene_114019)
