[The description below was written by a language model from this plasmid's Addgene catalogue record and pLannotate feature annotations shown in this document.]
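Description:
pUC-L3L2 is a 4,438-nt Gateway entry-type vector built on the high-copy pUC57 backbone. It is intended as a scaffold for making Entry clones by ordinary restriction enzyme cloning rather than by a BP recombination reaction. It replicates in E. coli from the pUC/ColE1-type origin and carries the β-lactamase gene (AmpR) with its own promoter on the backbone. The annotation also finds short remnants of lacI, rop and the pBR322 bom region. These are backbone residue rather than functional parts.

The payload sits in the interrupted lacZα region, downstream of the lac promoter, operator and CAP binding site. It consists of an attL3 site and an oppositely oriented attL2 site flanking a standard Gateway selection cassette. That cassette contains a chloramphenicol acetyltransferase gene driven by the cat promoter, a partial ccdA fragment and the complete ccdB toxin gene. Because CcdB poisons DNA gyrase in ordinary laboratory strains, the unmodified plasmid must be maintained in a ccdB-tolerant host, under combined chloramphenicol and ampicillin selection.

In use, a fragment of interest is presumably swapped in for the CmR/ccdB cassette by restriction and ligation. Loss of ccdB would then provide counter-selection against uncut parental vector in standard strains. The record does not state which restriction sites serve this purpose. The resulting attL3/attL2-flanked Entry clone can be recombined by LR Clonase into a destination vector carrying the matching attR3 and attR2 sites, an arrangement typical of multisite or multi-cassette Gateway systems. M13 forward and reverse priming sites flank the cassette for insert verification.
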