Features (pLannotate 1.2.2; 16 found; start..end, strand, type, name):
     58..215     -  CDS            lacZα (fragment): LacZα fragment of β-galactosidase; lacZ fragment
    218..313     +  protein_bind   attL3: mutant version of attL; recombination site for the Gateway® LR reaction LR Clonase™
    463..565     +  promoter       cat promoter: promoter of the E. coli cat gene encoding chloramphenicol acetyltransferase
    566..1224    +  CDS            CmR: chloramphenicol acetyltransferase; cat; confers resistance to chloramphenicol
   1406..1564    +  CDS            ccdA (fragment): CCDA_ECO57 - Also known as H, letA. Experimental evidence at protein level: Swiss-Prot protein existence level 1. Antitoxin component of a type II toxin-antitoxin (TA) system which inhibits the post-segregational killing (PSK) of plasmid-free cells, also referred to as a plasmid addiction system. Binds to and blocks the activity of CcdB; will also remove bound CcdB protein from the CcdB-GyrA complex by forming a CcdA-CcdB complex, a process termed rejuvenation. Functions as a transcriptional corepressor for the ccdAB operon, repression also requires CcdB (By similarity). From Escherichia coli
   1569..1871    +  CDS            ccdB: CCDB_ECOLI - Also known as G, letB, letD. Experimental evidence at protein level: Swiss-Prot protein existence level 1. Toxic component of a type II toxin-antitoxin (TA) system, functioning in plasmid maintainence. Responsible for the post- segregational killing (PSK) of plasmid-free cells, also referred to as a plasmid addiction system. Half-life of over 2 hours. Cell killing by CcdB is accompanied by filamentation, defects in chromosome and plasmid segregation, defects in cell division, formation of anucleate cells, decreased DNA synthesis and plasmid loss. Interferes with the activity of DN
   1916..2014    -  protein_bind   attL2: mutant version of attL; recombination site for the Gateway® LR reaction LR Clonase™
   2057..2073    -  protein_bind   lac operator: The lac repressor binds to the lac operator to inhibit transcription in E. coli. This inhibition can be relieved by adding lactose or isopropyl-β-D-thiogalactopyranoside (IPTG). lac repressor encoded by lacI
   2081..2111    -  promoter       lac promoter: promoter for the E. coli lac operon
   2126..2147    -  protein_bind   CAP binding site: CAP binding activates transcription in the presence of cAMP. E. coli catabolite activator protein
   2160..2252    -  CDS            lacI (fragment): lac repressor; lacI; The lac repressor binds to the lac operator to inhibit transcription in E. coli. This inhibition can be relieved by adding lactose or isopropyl-β-D-thiogalactopyranoside (IPTG).
   2435..3023    -  rep_origin     ori: high-copy-number ColE1/pMB1/pBR322/pUC origin of replication
   3194..4054    -  CDS            AmpR: β-lactamase; bla; confers resistance to ampicillin, carbenicillin, and related antibiotics
   4055..4159    -  promoter       AmpR promoter: bla
   4257..4289    +  CDS            rop (fragment): Rop protein, which maintains plasmids at low copy number; rop
   4391..52      +  misc_feature   bom (fragment) (across the origin): basis of mobility region from pBR322
>Addgene plasmid #114019 | pUC-L3L2 | addgene full sequence | sequence record 222772 | Addgene NGS Result
TATGCGGTGTGAAATACCGCACAGATGCGTAAGGAGAAAATACCGCATCAGGCGCCATTCGCCATTCAGG
CTGCGCAACTGTTGGGAAGGGCGATCGGTGCGGGCCTCTTCGCTATTACGCCAGCTGGCGAAAGGGGGAT
GTGCTGCAAGGCGATTAAGTTGGGTAACGCCAGGGTTTTCCCAGTCACGACGTTGTAAAACGACGGCCAG
TGAATTCAAATAATGATTTTATTTTGACTGATAGTGACCTGTTCGTTGCAACAAATTGATGAGCAATGCT
TTTTTATAATGCCAACTTTGTATAATAAAGTTGCTAGCGTCGACTAAGTTGGCAGCATCACCCGACGCAC
TTTGCGCCGAATAAATACCTGTGACGGAAGATCACTTCGCAGAATAAATAAATCCTGGTGTCCCTGTTGA
TACCGGGAAGCCCTGGGCCAACTTTTGGCGAAAATGAGACGTTGATCGGCACGTAAGAGGTTCCAACTTT
CACCATAATGAAATAAGATCACTACCGGGCGTATTTTTTGAGTTATCGAGATTTTCAGGAGCTAAGGAAG
CTAAAATGGAGAAAAAAATCACTGGATATACCACCGTTGATATATCCCAATGGCATCGTAAAGAACATTT
TGAGGCATTTCAGTCAGTTGCTCAATGTACCTATAACCAGACCGTTCAGCTGGATATTACGGCCTTTTTA
AAGACCGTAAAGAAAAATAAGCACAAGTTTTATCCGGCCTTTATTCACATTCTTGCCCGCCTGATGAATG
CTCATCCGGAATTCCGTATGGCAATGAAAGACGGTGAGCTGGTGATATGGGATAGTGTTCACCCTTGTTA
CACCGTTTTCCATGAGCAAACTGAAACGTTTTCATCGCTCTGGAGTGAATACCACGACGATTTCCGGCAG
TTTCTACACATATATTCGCAAGATGTGGCGTGTTACGGTGAAAACCTGGCCTATTTCCCTAAAGGGTTTA
TTGAGAATATGTTTTTCGTCTCAGCCAATCCCTGGGTGAGTTTCACCAGTTTTGATTTAAACGTGGCCAA
TATGGACAACTTCTTCGCCCCCGTTTTCACCATGGGCAAATATTATACGCAAGGCGACAAGGTGCTGATG
CCGCTGGCGATTCAGGTTCATCATGCCGTTTGTGATGGCTTCCATGTCGGCAGAATGCTTAATGAATTAC
AACAGTACTGCGATGAGTGGCAGGGGGGGCGTAAACGCCGCGTGGATCCGGCTTACTAAAAGCCAGATAA
CAGTATGCGTATTTGCGCGCTGATTTTTGCGGTATAAGAATATATACTGATATGTATACCCGAAGTATGT
CAAAAAGAGGTATGCTATGAAGCAGCGTATTACAGTGACAGTTGACAGCGACAGCTATCAGTTGCTCAAG
GCATATATGATGTCAATATCTCCGGTCTGGTAAGCACAACCATGCAGAATGAAGCCCGTCGTCTGCGTGC
CGAACGCTGGAAAGCGGAAAATCAGGAAGGGATGGCTGAGGTCGCCCGGTTTATTGAAATGAACGGCTCT
TTTGCTGACGAGAACAGGGGCTGGTGAAATGCAGTTTAAGGTTTACACCTATAAAAGAGAGAGCCGTTAT
CGTCTGTTTGTGGATGTACAGAGTGATATTATTGACACGCCCGGGCGACGGATGGTGATCCCCCTGGCCA
GTGCACGTCTGCTGTCAGATAAAGTCTCCCGTGAACTTTACCCGGTGGTGCATATCGGGGATGAAAGCTG
GCGCATGATGACCACCGATATGGCCAGTGTGCCGGTCTCCGTTATCGGGGAAGAAGTGGCTGATCTCAGC
CACCGCGAAAATGACATCAAAAACGCCATTAACCTGATGTTCTGGGGAATATAAATGTCAGGCTCCCTTA
TACACAGCCAGTCTGCAGGCCGGCTACCCAGCTTTCTTGTACAAAGTTGGCATTATAAGAAAGCATTGCT
TATCAATTTGTTGCAACGAACAGGTCACTATCAGTCAAAATAAAATCATTATTTAAGCTTGGCGTAATCA
TGGTCATAGCTGTTTCCTGTGTGAAATTGTTATCCGCTCACAATTCCACACAACATACGAGCCGGAAGCA
TAAAGTGTAAAGCCTGGGGTGCCTAATGAGTGAGCTAACTCACATTAATTGCGTTGCGCTCACTGCCCGC
TTTCCAGTCGGGAAACCTGTCGTGCCAGCTGCATTAATGAATCGGCCAACGCGCGGGGAGAGGCGGTTTG
CGTATTGGGCGCTCTTCCGCTTCCTCGCTCACTGACTCGCTGCGCTCGGTCGTTCGGCTGCGGCGAGCGG
TATCAGCTCACTCAAAGGCGGTAATACGGTTATCCACAGAATCAGGGGATAACGCAGGAAAGAACATGTG
AGCAAAAGGCCAGCAAAAGGCCAGGAACCGTAAAAAGGCCGCGTTGCTGGCGTTTTTCCATAGGCTCCGC
CCCCCTGACGAGCATCACAAAAATCGACGCTCAAGTCAGAGGTGGCGAAACCCGACAGGACTATAAAGAT
ACCAGGCGTTTCCCCCTGGAAGCTCCCTCGTGCGCTCTCCTGTTCCGACCCTGCCGCTTACCGGATACCT
GTCCGCCTTTCTCCCTTCGGGAAGCGTGGCGCTTTCTCATAGCTCACGCTGTAGGTATCTCAGTTCGGTG
TAGGTCGTTCGCTCCAAGCTGGGCTGTGTGCACGAACCCCCCGTTCAGCCCGACCGCTGCGCCTTATCCG
GTAACTATCGTCTTGAGTCCAACCCGGTAAGACACGACTTATCGCCACTGGCAGCAGCCACTGGTAACAG
GATTAGCAGAGCGAGGTATGTAGGCGGTGCTACAGAGTTCTTGAAGTGGTGGCCTAACTACGGCTACACT
AGAAGAACAGTATTTGGTATCTGCGCTCTGCTGAAGCCAGTTACCTTCGGAAAAAGAGTTGGTAGCTCTT
GATCCGGCAAACAAACCACCGCTGGTAGCGGTGGTTTTTTTGTTTGCAAGCAGCAGATTACGCGCAGAAA
AAAAGGATCTCAAGAAGATCCTTTGATCTTTTCTACGGGGTCTGACGCTCAGTGGAACGAAAACTCACGT
TAAGGGATTTTGGTCATGAGATTATCAAAAAGGATCTTCACCTAGATCCTTTTAAATTAAAAATGAAGTT
TTAAATCAATCTAAAGTATATATGAGTAAACTTGGTCTGACAGTTACCAATGCTTAATCAGTGAGGCACC
TATCTCAGCGATCTGTCTATTTCGTTCATCCATAGTTGCCTGACTCCCCGTCGTGTAGATAACTACGATA
CGGGAGGGCTTACCATCTGGCCCCAGTGCTGCAATGATACCGCGAGATCCACGCTCACCGGCTCCAGATT
TATCAGCAATAAACCAGCCAGCCGGAAGGGCCGAGCGCAGAAGTGGTCCTGCAACTTTATCCGCCTCCAT
CCAGTCTATTAATTGTTGCCGGGAAGCTAGAGTAAGTAGTTCGCCAGTTAATAGTTTGCGCAACGTTGTT
GCCATTGCTACAGGCATCGTGGTGTCACGCTCGTCGTTTGGTATGGCTTCATTCAGCTCCGGTTCCCAAC
GATCAAGGCGAGTTACATGATCCCCCATGTTGTGCAAAAAAGCGGTTAGCTCCTTCGGTCCTCCGATCGT
TGTCAGAAGTAAGTTGGCCGCAGTGTTATCACTCATGGTTATGGCAGCACTGCATAATTCTCTTACTGTC
ATGCCATCCGTAAGATGCTTTTCTGTGACTGGTGAGTACTCAACCAAGTCATTCTGAGAATAGTGTATGC
GGCGACCGAGTTGCTCTTGCCCGGCGTCAATACGGGATAATACCGCGCCACATAGCAGAACTTTAAAAGT
GCTCATCATTGGAAAACGTTCTTCGGGGCGAAAACTCTCAAGGATCTTACCGCTGTTGAGATCCAGTTCG
ATGTAACCCACTCGTGCACCCAACTGATCTTCAGCATCTTTTACTTTCACCAGCGTTTCTGGGTGAGCAA
AAACAGGAAGGCAAAATGCCGCAAAAAAGGGAATAAGGGCGACACGGAAATGTTGAATACTCATACTCTT
CCTTTTTCAATATTATTGAAGCATTTATCAGGGTTATTGTCTCATGAGCGGATACATATTTGAATGTATT
TAGAAAAATAAACAAATAGGGGTTCCGCGCACATTTCCCCGAAAAGTGCCACCTGACGTCTAAGAAACCA
TTATTATCATGACATTAACCTATAAAAATAGGCGTATCACGAGGCCCTTTCGTCTTGCGCGTTTCGGTGA
TGACGGTGAAAACCTCTGACACATGCAGCTCCCGGAGACTGTCACAGCTTGTCTGTAAGCGGATGCCGGG
AGCAGACAAGCCCGTCAGGGCGCGTCAGCGGGTGTTGGCGGGTGTCGGGGCTGGCTTAACTATGCGGCAT
CAGAGCAGATTGTACTGAGAGTGCACCA
